>Addgene plasmid #35148 | p6654 MSCV-P C-Flag HA 98E7-Kozak | addgene partial sequence | sequence record 44428 | MSCV-rev 5'-CAGCGGGGCTGCTAAAGCGCATGC-3'
TACCCGGTAGAATTCTAGGCGTAGTCGGGCACGTCGTAGGGGTATCCTCCAGCGGCCGACTTGTCATCGT
CGTCCTTGTAGTCCTCGAGTTCGAACCGCGGGCCCTCTAGATCAACCACTTTGTACAAGAAAGTTGGTTG
TCCTCCATGCTGATCGCTGTTACGGCAATCCGGGCACAATAAGACCACTTCTTCAAGTAGCAGCTCCTGC
AGGGATCGTATACCACTGTGTGTGGCTGCAACAAATATTCGAAGCCGGGTTCCACAGCCTCCGCCGCAGC
GCAAAATTATTTTGTAAGATGTCCTTTCAGGCTCCACCTCCGTATCCTGCTCTGGCAACTCCTCTTCGCA
GTGCAAATCAACAGGCTGTGGCTCAGTCAACTCTAAGACAATGTCTTGAAGAGTGACCTCTTTTCCAATC
ATGGTGCCAACTTTTTTGTACAAACTTGTTGATAGCTTAACTAGCCAGCTTGGGTCTCCCTATAGTGAGT
CGTATTAGATCTAATTCCGGCGCCTAGAGAAGGAGTGAGGGCTGGATAAAGGGAGGATCGAGGCGGGGTC
GAACGAGGAGGTTCAAGGGGGAGAGACGGGGCGGATGGAGGAAGAGGAGGCGGAGGCTTAGGGTGTACAA
AGGGCTTGACCCAGGGAGGGGGGTCAAAAGCCAAGGCTTCCCAGGTCACGATGT
