[The description below was written by a language model from this plasmid's Addgene catalogue record.]
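Description:
p6654 MSCV-P C-Flag HA 98E7-Kozak is a retroviral mammalian expression plasmid built on the MSCV-P C-Flag-HA backbone (about 8.7 kb without insert), a murine stem cell virus-derived vector. It is propagated in E. coli under ampicillin selection, and it carries a puromycin marker so that transduced mammalian cells can be selected for stable integration. No feature table accompanies the record, so the promoter arrangement is not explicitly stated. In MSCV-type vectors generally, the viral long terminal repeats flank the cargo, the 5' LTR typically drives transcription of the insert, and a packaging signal allows the genomic RNA to be incorporated into retroviral particles when the plasmid is introduced into a packaging cell line.

The insert is the E7 open reading frame of human papillomavirus type 98, roughly 300 bp, introduced by Gateway recombination cloning. As the name indicates, a Kozak sequence was included, presumably to support efficient translation initiation. The backbone supplies tandem FLAG and HA epitope tags fused to the C terminus of E7, leaving the N terminus of the viral protein free. This dual tag suits detection by immunoblotting and affinity purification of the protein with its associated partners.

The construct comes from a study that systematically mapped interactions between host cell proteins and E7 oncoproteins from diverse HPV types. Its expected use is therefore to generate puromycin-selected cell populations stably expressing tagged HPV98 E7, from which E7 complexes can be isolated and compared with those formed by E7 proteins of other papillomavirus types.
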