Addgene plasmid #35148: p6654 MSCV-P C-Flag HA 98E7-Kozak
Depositing lab: Peter Howley. Depositing organization: Harvard Medical School. Publication: Systematic identification of interactions between host cell proteins and E7 oncoproteins from diverse human papillomaviruses. White EA, Sowa ME, Tan MJ, Jeudy S, Hayes SD, Santha S, Munger K, Harper JW, Howley PM. Proc Natl Acad Sci U S A. 2012 Jan 9. 10.1073/pnas.1116776109 PubMed 22232672.
Backbone
  Vector backbone: MSCV-P C-Flag-HA
  Backbone size w/o insert (bp): 8700
  Vector type: Mammalian Expression, Retroviral
  Selectable markers: Puromycin
Growth in bacteria
  Bacterial resistance: Ampicillin, 100 μg/mL
  Growth temperature: 37°C
  Growth strain: DH5alpha
  Copy number: Unknown
Gene/Insert
  Gene/Insert name: HPV98 E7
  Species: Human papillomavirus type 98
  Insert size (bp): 300
  Tag / fusion protein: FLAG (C terminal on backbone); HA (C terminal on backbone)
  Cloning method: Gateway Cloning
  Sequencing primers: 5′ 5' CTACATCGTGACCTGGGAAGC 3'; 3′ MSCV-rev
Terms and licenses: Academic/Nonprofit Terms; Industry Terms: Not Available to Industry
How to cite: p6654 MSCV-P C-Flag HA 98E7-Kozak was a gift from Peter Howley (Addgene plasmid # 35148 ; http://n2t.net/addgene:35148 ; RRID:Addgene_35148)
